Addgene plasmid #57418: mEos2-SiT-N-15
Purpose: Localization: Golgi TGN, Excitation: 505 / 569, Emission: 516 / 581
Depositing lab: Michael Davidson. Depositing organization: Florida State University, Tallahassee.
Backbone
  Vector backbone: mEos2-N1
  Backbone size w/o insert (bp): 4750
  Vector type: Mammalian Expression
  Selectable markers: Neomycin (select with G418)
Growth in bacteria
  Bacterial resistance: Kanamycin, 50 μg/mL
  Growth temperature: 37°C
  Growth strain: DH5alpha
  Copy number: High Copy
Gene/Insert
  Gene/Insert name: SiT (alt name: NM_173216.2)
  Species: H. sapiens (human)
  Mutation: aa 1-45 of SiT
  Entrez Gene: ST6GAL1 (a.k.a. CDw75, SIAT1, ST6GalI, ST6N)
  Promoter: CMV
  Tag / fusion protein: mEos2 (C terminal on backbone)
  Cloning method: Unknown
  Sequencing primers: 5′ CMV-F; 3′ SV40pA-R
Terms and licenses: Academic/Nonprofit Terms; Industry Terms
Depositor comments: . Excitation = 505 / 569; Emission = 516 / 581
How to cite: mEos2-SiT-N-15 was a gift from Michael Davidson (Addgene plasmid # 57418 ; http://n2t.net/addgene:57418 ; RRID:Addgene_57418)
