[The description below was written by a language model from this plasmid's Addgene catalogue record.]
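Description:
mEos2-SiT-N-15 is a mammalian expression plasmid built on the mEos2-N1 backbone (about 4.75 kb without the insert), an N1-style fusion vector in which a targeting sequence is placed upstream of the fluorescent protein coding region. It is maintained in E. coli as a high-copy plasmid under kanamycin selection, and it carries a neomycin resistance marker so that transfected mammalian cells can be selected with G418. The record provides no feature table, so the origin of replication and other backbone elements are not itemised. The use of an SV40 polyA reverse sequencing primer suggests that an SV40 polyadenylation signal lies downstream of the fusion.

The insert is a fragment of human sialyltransferase (SiT, the ST6GAL1 gene product) limited to amino acids 1–45, expressed from the CMV promoter with mEos2 fused to its C-terminus. The "15" in the name probably refers to the length of the linker between the two parts, but the record does not state this. The N-terminal region of this glycosyltransferase acts as a Golgi retention signal, and the catalogue lists the fusion's localisation as the Golgi/trans-Golgi network.

mEos2 is a monomeric green-to-red photoconvertible fluorescent protein. The two recorded spectral pairs correspond to its green state (excitation 505 nm, emission 516 nm) and its photoconverted red state (excitation 569 nm, emission 581 nm). The construct therefore serves as a Golgi marker for live or fixed mammalian cell imaging. Photoconversion also makes it suitable for optically highlighting and tracking Golgi-resident protein pools, and for single-molecule localisation microscopy such as PALM.
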