>Addgene plasmid #57418 | mEos2-SiT-N-15 | depositor partial sequence | sequence record 88552 | insert sequence
AGATCCGCTAGCGCTACCGGACTCAGATCTCGAGCTCGCCACCATGATTCACACCAACCTGAAGAAAAAG
TTCAGCTGCTGCGTCCTGGTCTTTCTTCTGTTTGCAGTCATCTGTGTGTGGAAGGAAAAGAAGAAAGGGA
GTTACTATGATTCCTTTAAATTGCAAACCAAGGAATTCCTGCAGTCGACGGTACCGCGGGCCCGGGATCC
ACCGGTCGCCACCATGAGTGCGATTAAGCCAGACATGAAGATCAAACTCCGTATGGAAGGCAACGTAAAC
GGGCACCACTTTGTGATCGACGGAGATGGTACAGGCAAGCCTTTTGAGGGAAAACAGAGTATGGATCTTG
AAGTCAAAGAGGGCGGACCTCTGCCTTTTGCCTTTGATATCCTGACCACTGCATTCCATTACGGCAACAG
GGTATTCGCCAAATATCCAGACAACATACAAGACTATTTTAAGCAGTCGTTTCCTAAGGGGTATTCGTGG
GAACGAAGCTTGACTTTCGAAGACGGGGGCATTTGCATTGCCAGAAACGACATAACAATGGAAGGGGACA
CTTTCTATAATAAAGTTCGATTTTATGGTACCAACTTTCCCGCCAATGGTCCAGTTATGCAGAAGAAGAC
GCTGAAATGGGAGCCCTCCACTGAGAAAATGTATGTGCGTGATGGAGTGCTGACGGGTGATATTCATATG
GCTTTGTTGCTTGAAGGAAATGCCCATTACCGATGTGACTTCAGAACTACTTACAAAGCTAAGGAGAAGG
GTGTCAAGTTACCAGGCTACCACTTTGTGGACCACTGCATTGAGATTTTAAGCCATGACAAAGATTACAA
CAAGGTTAAGCTGTATGAGCATGCTGTTGCTCATTCTGGATTGCCTGACAATGCCAGACGATAAGCGGCC
GCGACTCTAGATCATAATCAGCCATACCACA
