>Addgene plasmid #57418 | mEos2-SiT-N-15 | addgene partial sequence | sequence record 128614 | AllEos-R 5'-GTACCATCTCCGTCGATCAC-3'
ATACGGAGTTTGATCTTCATGTCTGGCTTAATCGCACTCATGGTGGCGACCGGTGGATCCCGGGCCCGCG
GTACCGTCGACTGCAGGAATTCCTTGGTTTGCAATTTAAAGGAATCATAGTAACTCCCTTTCTTCTTTTC
CTTCCACACACAGATGACTGCAAACAGAAGAAAGACCAGGACGCAGCAGCTGAACTTTTTCTTCAGGTTG
GTGTGAATCATGGTGGCGAGCTCGAGATCTGAGTCCGGTAGCGCTAGCGGATCTGACGGTTCACTAAACC
AGCTCTGCTTATATAGACCTCCCACCGTACACGCCTACCGCCCATTTGCGTCAATGGGGCGGAGTTGTTA
CGACATTTTGGAAAGTCCCGTTGATTTTGGTGCCAAAACAAACTCCCATTGACGTCAATGGGGTGGAGAC
TTGGAAATCCCCGTGAGTCAAACCGCTATCCACGCCCATTGATGTACTGCCAAAACCGCATCACCATGGT
AATAGCGATGACTAATACGTAGATGTACTGCCAAGTAGGAAAGTCCCATAAGGTCATGTACTGGGCATAA
TGCCAGGCGGGCCATTTACCGTCATTGACGTCAATAGGGGGCGTACTTGGCATATGATACACTTGATGTA
CTGCCAAGTGGGCAGTTTACCGTAAATACTCCACCCATTGACGTCAATGGAAAGTCCCTATTGGCGTTAC
TATGGGAACATACGTCATTATTGACGTCAATGGGCGGGGGTCGTTGGGCGGTCAGCCAGGCGGGCCATTT
ACCGTAAGTTATGTAACGCGGAACTCCATATATGGGCTATGAACTAATGACCCCGTAATTGATTACTATT
AATAACTAATGCATGG
